>Addgene plasmid #189878 | p663-UBC-miniTurbo-V5-STK17B_IDG-K | addgene full sequence | sequence record 373994 | Addgene NGS Result
AGGTGGCACTTTTCGGGGAAATGTGCGCGGAACCCCTATTTGTTTATTTTTCTAAATACATTCAAATATG
TATCCGCTCATGAGACAATAACCCTGATAAATGCTTCAATAATATTGAAAAAGGAAGAGTATGAGTATTC
AACATTTCCGTGTCGCCCTTATTCCCTTTTTTGCGGCATTTTGCCTTCCTGTTTTTGCTCACCCAGAAAC
GCTGGTGAAAGTAAAAGATGCTGAAGATCAGTTGGGTGCACGAGTGGGTTACATCGAACTGGATCTCAAC
AGCGGTAAGATCCTTGAGAGTTTTCGCCCCGAAGAACGTTTTCCAATGATGAGCACTTTTAAAGTTCTGC
TATGTGGCGCGGTATTATCCCGTATTGACGCCGGGCAAGAGCAACTCGGTCGCCGCATACACTATTCTCA
GAATGACTTGGTTGAGTACTCACCAGTCACAGAAAAGCATCTTACGGATGGCATGACAGTAAGAGAATTA
TGCAGTGCTGCCATAACCATGAGTGATAACACTGCGGCCAACTTACTTCTGACAACGATCGGAGGACCGA
AGGAGCTAACCGCTTTTTTGCACAACATGGGGGATCATGTAACTCGCCTTGATCGTTGGGAACCGGAGCT
GAATGAAGCCATACCAAACGACGAGCGTGACACCACGATGCCTGTAGCAATGGCAACAACGTTGCGCAAA
CTATTAACTGGCGAACTACTTACTCTAGCTTCCCGGCAACAATTAATAGACTGGATGGAGGCGGATAAAG
TTGCAGGACCACTTCTGCGCTCGGCCCTTCCGGCTGGCTGGTTTATTGCTGATAAATCTGGAGCCGGTGA
GCGTGGGTCTCGCGGTATCATTGCAGCACTGGGGCCAGATGGTAAGCCCTCCCGTATCGTAGTTATCTAC
ACGACGGGGAGTCAGGCAACTATGGATGAACGAAATAGACAGATCGCTGAGATAGGTGCCTCACTGATTA
AGCATTGGTAACTGTCAGACCAAGTTTACTCATATATACTTTAGATTGATTTAAAACTTCATTTTTAATT
TAAAAGGATCTAGGTGAAGATCCTTTTTGATAATCTCATGACCAAAATCCCTTAACGTGAGTTTTCGTTC
CACTGAGCGTCAGACCCCGTAGAAAAGATCAAAGGATCTTCTTGAGATCCTTTTTTTCTGCGCGTAATCT
GCTGCTTGCAAACAAAAAAACCACCGCTACCAGCGGTGGTTTGTTTGCCGGATCAAGAGCTACCAACTCT
TTTTCCGAAGGTAACTGGCTTCAGCAGAGCGCAGATACCAAATACTGTTCTTCTAGTGTAGCCGTAGTTA
GGCCACCACTTCAAGAACTCTGTAGCACCGCCTACATACCTCGCTCTGCTAATCCTGTTACCAGTGGCTG
CTGCCAGTGGCGATAAGTCGTGTCTTACCGGGTTGGACTCAAGACGATAGTTACCGGATAAGGCGCAGCG
GTCGGGCTGAACGGGGGGTTCGTGCACACAGCCCAGCTTGGAGCGAACGACCTACACCGAACTGAGATAC
CTACAGCGTGAGCTATGAGAAAGCGCCACGCTTCCCGAAGGGAGAAAGGCGGACAGGTATCCGGTAAGCG
GCAGGGTCGGAACAGGAGAGCGCACGAGGGAGCTTCCAGGGGGAAACGCCTGGTATCTTTATAGTCCTGT
CGGGTTTCGCCACCTCTGACTTGAGCGTCGATTTTTGTGATGCTCGTCAGGGGGGCGGAGCCTATGGAAA
AACGCCAGCAACGCGGCCTTTTTACGGTTCCTGGCCTTTTGCTGGCCTTTTGCTCACATGTTCTTTCCTG
CGTTATCCCCTGATTCTGTGGATAACCGTATTACCGCCTTTGAGTGAGCTGATACCGCTCGCCGCAGCCG
AACGACCGAGCGCAGCGAGTCAGTGAGCGAGGAAGCGGAAGAGCGCCCAATACGCAAACCGCCTCTCCCC
GCGCGTTGGCCGATTCATTAATGCAGCTGGCACGACAGGTTTCCCGACTGGAAAGCGGGCAGTGAGCGCA
ACGCAATTAATGTGAGTTAGCTCACTCATTAGGCACCCCAGGCTTTACACTTTATGCTTCCGGCTCGTAT
GTTGTGTGGAATTGTGAGCGGATAACAATTTCACACAGGAAACAGCTATGACCATGATTACGCCAAGCGC
GCAATTAACCCTCACTAAAGGGAACAAAAGCTGGAGCTGCAAGCTTAATGTAGTCTTATGCAATACTCTT
GTAGTCTTGCAACATGGTAACGATGAGTTAGCAACATGCCTTACAAGGAGAGAAAAAGCACCGTGCATGC
CGATTGGTGGAAGTAAGGTGGTACGATCGTGCCTTATTAGGAAGGCAACAGACGGGTCTGACATGGATTG
GACGAACCACTGAATTGCCGCATTGCAGAGATATTGTATTTAAGTGCCTAGCTCGATACATAAACGGGTC
TCTCTGGTTAGACCAGATCTGAGCCTGGGAGCTCTCTGGCTAACTAGGGAACCCACTGCTTAAGCCTCAA
TAAAGCTTGCCTTGAGTGCTTCAAGTAGTGTGTGCCCGTCTGTTGTGTGACTCTGGTAACTAGAGATCCC
TCAGACCCTTTTAGTCAGTGTGGAAAATCTCTAGCAGTGGCGCCCGAACAGGGACTTGAAAGCGAAAGGG
AAACCAGAGGAGCTCTCTCGACGCAGGACTCGGCTTGCTGAAGCGCGCACGGCAAGAGGCGAGGGGCGGC
GACTGGTGAGTACGCCAAAAATTTTGACTAGCGGAGGCTAGAAGGAGAGAGATGGGTGCGAGAGCGTCAG
TATTAAGCGGGGGAGAATTAGATCGCGATGGGAAAAAATTCGGTTAAGGCCAGGGGGAAAGAAAAAATAT
AAATTAAAACATATAGTATGGGCAAGCAGGGAGCTAGAACGATTCGCAGTTAATCCTGGCCTGTTAGAAA
CATCAGAAGGCTGTAGACAAATACTGGGACAGCTACAACCATCCCTTCAGACAGGATCAGAAGAACTTAG
ATCATTATATAATACAGTAGCAACCCTCTATTGTGTGCATCAAAGGATAGAGATAAAAGACACCAAGGAA
GCTTTAGACAAGATAGAGGAAGAGCAAAACAAAAGTAAGACCACCGCACAGCAAGCGGCCGCTGATCTTC
AGACCTGGAGGAGGAGATATGAGGGACAATTGGAGAAGTGAATTATATAAATATAAAGTAGTAAAAATTG
AACCATTAGGAGTAGCACCCACCAAGGCAAAGAGAAGAGTGGTGCAGAGAGAAAAAAGAGCAGTGGGAAT
AGGAGCTTTGTTCCTTGGGTTCTTGGGAGCAGCAGGAAGCACTATGGGCGCAGCGTCAATGACGCTGACG
GTACAGGCCAGACAATTATTGTCTGGTATAGTGCAGCAGCAGAACAATTTGCTGAGGGCTATTGAGGCGC
AACAGCATCTGTTGCAACTCACAGTCTGGGGCATCAAGCAGCTCCAGGCAAGAATCCTGGCTGTGGAAAG
ATACCTAAAGGATCAACAGCTCCTGGGGATTTGGGGTTGCTCTGGAAAACTCATTTGCACCACTGCTGTG
CCTTGGAATGCTAGTTGGAGTAATAAATCTCTGGAACAGATTTGGAATCACACGACCTGGATGGAGTGGG
ACAGAGAAATTAACAATTACACAAGCTTAATACACTCCTTAATTGAAGAATCGCAAAACCAGCAAGAAAA
GAATGAACAAGAATTATTGGAATTAGATAAATGGGCAAGTTTGTGGAATTGGTTTAACATAACAAATTGG
CTGTGGTATATAAAATTATTCATAATGATAGTAGGAGGCTTGGTAGGTTTAAGAATAGTTTTTGCTGTAC
TTTCTATAGTGAATAGAGTTAGGCAGGGATATTCACCATTATCGTTTCAGACCCACCTCCCAACCCCGAG
GGGACCCGACAGGCCCGAAGGAATAGAAGAAGAAGGTGGAGAGAGAGACAGAGACAGATCCATTCGATTA
GTGAACGGATCTCGACGGTATCGGTTAACTTTTAAAAGAAAAGGGGGGATTGGGGGGTACAGTGCAGGGG
AAAGAATAGTAGACATAATAGCAACAGACATACAAACTAAAGAATTACAAAAACAAATTACAAAATTCAA
AATTTTATCGTCCAGTGTGGTGGAATTCTGCAGATATCACAACTTTGTATAGAAAAGTTGGCCTCCGCGC
CGGGTTTTGGCGCCTCCCGCGGGCGCCCCCCTCCTCACGGCGAGCGCTGCCACGTCAGACGAAGGGCGCA
GCGAGCGTCCTGATCCTTCCGCCCGGACGCTCAGGACAGCGGCCCGCTGCTCATAAGACTCGGCCTTAGA
ACCCCAGTATCAGCAGAAGGACATTTTAGGACGGGACTTGGGTGACTCTAGGGCACTGGTTTTCTTTCCA
GAGAGCGGAACAGGCGAGGAAAAGTAGTCCCTTCTCGGCGATTCTGCGGAGGGATCTCCGTGGGGCGGTG
AACGCCGATGATTATATAAGGACGCGCCGGGTGTGGCACAGCTAGTTCCGTCGCAGCCGGGATTTGGGTC
GCGGTTCTTGTTTGTGGATCGCTGTGATCGTCACTTGGTGAGTAGCGGGCTGCTGGGCTGGCCGGGGCTT
TCGTGGCCGCCGGGCCGCTCGGTGGGACGGAAGCGTGTGGAGAGACCGCCAAGGGCTGTAGTCTGGGTCC
GCGAGCAAGGTTGCCCTGAACTGGGGGTTGGGGGGAGCGCAGCAAAATGGCGGCTGTTCCCGAGTCTTGA
ATGGAAGACGCTTGTGAGGCGGGCTGTGAGGTCGTTGAAACAAGGTGGGGGGCATGGTGGGCGGCAAGAA
CCCAAGGTCTTGAGGCCTTCGCTAATGCGGGAAAGCTCTTATTCGGGTGAGATGGGCTGGGGCACCATCT
GGGGACCCTGACGTGAAGTTTGTCACTGACTGGAGAACTCGGTTTGTCGTCTGTTGCGGGGGCGGCAGTT
ATGGCGGTGCCGTTGGGCAGTGCACCCGTACCTTTGGGAGCGCGCGCCCTCGTCGTGTCGTGACGTCACC
CGTTCTGTTGGCTTATAATGCAGGGTGGGGCCACCTGCCGGTAGGTGTGCGGTAGGCTTTTCTCCGTCGC
AGGACGCAGGGTTCGGGCCTAGGGTAGGCTCTCCTGAATCGACAGGCGCCGGACCTCTGGTGAGGGGAGG
GATAAGTGAGGCGTCAGTTTCTTTGGTCGGTTTTATGTACCTATCTTCTTAAGTAGCTGAAGCTCCGGTT
TTGAACTATGCGCTCGGGGTTGGCGAGTGTGTTTTGTGAAGTTTTTTAGGCACCTTTTGAAATGTAATCA
TTTGGGTCAATATGTAATTTTCAGTGTTAGACTAGTAAATTGTCCGCTAAATTCTGGCCGTTTTTGGCTT
TTTTGTTAGACGGCCAACTTTTGTATACAAAGTGGGCCACCATGGGAATCCCGCTGCTGAACGCTAAACA
GATTCTGGGACAGCTGGACGGCGGGAGCGTGGCAGTCCTGCCTGTGGTCGACTCCACCAATCAGTACCTG
CTGGATCGAATCGGCGAGCTGAAGAGTGGGGATGCTTGCATTGCAGAATATCAGCAGGCAGGGAGAGGAA
GCAGAGGGAGGAAATGGTTCTCTCCTTTTGGAGCTAACCTGTACCTGAGTATGTTTTGGCGCCTGAAGCG
GGGACCAGCAGCAATCGGCCTGGGCCCGGTCATCGGAATTGTCATGGCAGAAGCGCTGCGAAAGCTGGGA
GCAGACAAGGTGCGAGTCAAATGGCCCAATGACCTGTATCTGCAGGATAGAAAGCTGGCAGGCATCCTGG
TGGAGCTGGCCGGAATAACAGGCGATGCTGCACAGATCGTCATTGGCGCCGGGATTAACGTGGCTATGAG
GCGCGTGGAGGAAAGCGTGGTCAATCAGGGCTGGATCACACTGCAGGAAGCAGGGATTAACCTGGACAGG
AATACTCTGGCCGCTATGCTGATCCGAGAGCTGCGGGCAGCCCTGGAACTGTTCGAGCAGGAAGGCCTGG
CTCCATATCTGTCACGGTGGGAGAAGCTGGATAACTTCATCAATAGACCCGTGAAGCTGATCATTGGGGA
CAAAGAGATTTTCGGGATTAGCCGGGGGATTGATAAACAGGGAGCCCTGCTGCTGGAACAGGACGGAGTT
ATCAAACCCTGGATGGGCGGAGAAATCAGTCTGCGGTCTGCCGAAAAGGCTAGCGGCAAGCCCATCCCCA
ACCCCCTGCTGGGCCTGGACAGCACCACAAGTTTGTACAAAAAAGCAGGCTCCACCATGTCGAGGAGGAG
ATTTGATTGCCGAAGTATTTCAGGCCTACTAACTACAACTCCTCAAATTCCAATAAAAATGGAAAACTTT
AATAATTTCTATATACTTACATCTAAAGAGCTAGGGAGAGGTAAATTTGCTGTGGTTAGACAATGTATAT
CAAAATCTACTGGCCAAGAATATGCTGCAAAATTTCTAAAAAAGAGAAGAAGAGGACAGGATTGTCGGGC
AGAAATTTTACACGAGATTGCTGTGCTTGAATTGGCAAAGTCTTGTCCCCGTGTTATTAATCTTCATGAG
GTCTATGAAAATACAAGTGAAATCATTTTGATATTGGAATATGCTGCAGGTGGAGAAATTTTCAGCCTGT
GTTTACCTGAGTTGGCTGAAATGGTTTCTGAAAATGATGTTATCAGACTCATTAAACAAATACTTGAAGG
AGTTTATTATCTACATCAGAATAACATTGTACACCTTGATTTAAAGCCACAGAATATATTACTGAGCAGC
ATATACCCTCTCGGGGACATTAAAATAGTAGATTTTGGAATGTCTCGAAAAATAGGGCATGCGTGTGAAC
TTCGGGAAATCATGGGAACACCAGAATATTTAGCTCCAGAAATCCTGAACTATGATCCCATTACCACAGC
AACAGATATGTGGAATATTGGTATAATAGCATATATGTTGTTAACTCACACATCACCATTTGTGGGAGAA
GATAATCAAGAAACATACCTCAATATCTCTCAAGTTAATGTAGATTATTCGGAAGAAACTTTTTCATCAG
TTTCACAGCTGGCCACAGACTTTATTCAGAGCCTTTTAGTAAAAAATCCAGAGAAAAGACCAACAGCAGA
GATATGCCTTTCTCATTCTTGGCTACAGCAGTGGGACTTTGAAAACTTGTTTCACCCTGAAGAAACTTCC
AGTTCCTCTCAAACTCAGGATCATTCTGTAAGGTCCTCTGAAGACAAGACTTCTAAATCCTCCTGTAATG
GAACCTGTGGTGATAGAGAAGACAAAGAGAATATCCCAGAGGATAGCAGCATGGTTTCCAAAAGATTTCG
TTTCGATGACTCATTACCCAATCCCCATGAACTTGTTTCAGATTTGCTCTGTTAGGACCCAGCTTTCTTG
TACAAAGTGGTGATATCCAGCACAGTGGCGGCCGCTCGACAATCAACCTCTGGATTACAAAATTTGTGAA
AGATTGACTGGTATTCTTAACTATGTTGCTCCTTTTACGCTATGTGGATACGCTGCTTTAATGCCTTTGT
ATCATGCTATTGCTTCCCGTATGGCTTTCATTTTCTCCTCCTTGTATAAATCCTGGTTGCTGTCTCTTTA
TGAGGAGTTGTGGCCCGTTGTCAGGCAACGTGGCGTGGTGTGCACTGTGTTTGCTGACGCAACCCCCACT
GGTTGGGGCATTGCCACCACCTGTCAGCTCCTTTCCGGGACTTTCGCTTTCCCCCTCCCTATTGCCACGG
CGGAACTCATCGCCGCCTGCCTTGCCCGCTGCTGGACAGGGGCTCGGCTGTTGGGCACTGACAATTCCGT
GGTGTTGTCGGGGAAGCTGACGTCCTTTCCATGGCTGCTCGCCTGTGTTGCCACCTGGATTCTGCGCGGG
ACGTCCTTCTGCTACGTCCCTTCGGCCCTCAATCCAGCGGACCTTCCTTCCCGCGGCCTGCTGCCGGCTC
TGCGGCCTCTTCCGCGTCTTCGCCTTCGCCCTCAGACGAGTCGGATCTCCCTTTGGGCCGCCTCCCCGCC
TGGAATTCTACCGGGTAGGGGAGGCGCTTTTCCCAAGGCAGTCTGGAGCATGCGCTTTAGCAGCCCCGCT
GGGCACTTGGCGCTACACAAGTGGCCTCTGGCCTCGCACACATTCCACATCCACCGGTAGGCGCCAACCG
GCTCCGTTCTTTGGTGGCCCCTTCGCGCCACCTTCTACTCCTCCCCTAGTCAGGAAGTTCCCCCCCGCCC
CGCAGCTCGCGTCGTGCAGGACGTGACAAATGGAAGTAGCACGTCTCACTAGTCTCGTGCAGATGGACAG
CACCGCTGAGCAATGGAAGCGGGTAGGCCTTTGGGGCAGCGGCCAATAGCAGCTTTGCTCCTTCGCTTTC
TGGGCTCAGAGGCTGGGAAGGGGTGGGTCCGGGGGCGGGCTCAGGGGCGGGCTCAGGGGCGGGGCGGGCG
CCCGAAGGTCCTCCGGAGGCCCGGCATTCTGCACGCTTCAAAAGCGCACGTCTGCCGCGCTGTTCTCCTC
TTCCTCATCTCCGGGCCTTTCGACCTGCAGCCCAAGCTTACCATGACCGAGTACAAGCCCACGGTGCGCC
TCGCCACCCGCGACGACGTCCCCAGGGCCGTACGCACCCTCGCCGCCGCGTTCGCCGACTACCCCGCCAC
GCGCCACACCGTCGATCCGGACCGCCACATCGAGCGGGTCACCGAGCTGCAAGAACTCTTCCTCACGCGC
GTCGGGCTCGACATCGGCAAGGTGTGGGTCGCGGACGACGGCGCCGCGGTGGCGGTCTGGACCACGCCGG
AGAGCGTCGAAGCGGGGGCGGTGTTCGCCGAGATCGGCCCGCGCATGGCCGAGTTGAGCGGTTCCCGGCT
GGCCGCGCAGCAACAGATGGAAGGCCTCCTGGCGCCGCACCGGCCCAAGGAGCCCGCGTGGTTCCTGGCC
ACCGTCGGCGTCTCGCCCGACCACCAGGGCAAGGGTCTGGGCAGCGCCGTCGTGCTCCCCGGAGTGGAGG
CGGCCGAGCGCGCCGGGGTGCCCGCCTTCCTGGAGACCTCCGCGCCCCGCAACCTCCCCTTCTACGAGCG
GCTCGGCTTCACCGTCACCGCCGACGTCGAGGTGCCCGAAGGACCGCGCACCTGGTGCATGACCCGCAAG
CCCGGTGCCTGACGCCCGCCCCACGACCCGCAGCGCCCGACCGAAAGGAGCGCACGACCCCATGCATCTC
GAGGGCCCGGTACCTTTAAGACCAATGACTTACAAGGCAGCTGTAGATCTTAGCCACTTTTTAAAAGAAA
AGGGGGGACTGGAAGGGCTAGCTCACTCCCAACGAAGACAAGATCTGCTTTTTGCTTGTACTGGGTCTCT
CTGGTTAGACCAGATCTGAGCCTGGGAGCTCTCTGGCTAACTAGGGAACCCACTGCTTAAGCCTCAATAA
AGCTTGCCTTGAGTGCTTCAAGTAGTGTGTGCCCGTCTGTTGTGTGACTCTGGTAACTAGAGATCCCTCA
GACCCTTTTAGTCAGTGTGGAAAATCTCTAGCAGTAGTAGTTCATGTCATCTTATTATTCAGTATTTATA
ACTTGCAAAGAAATGAATATCAGAGAGTGAGAGGAACTTGTTTATTGCAGCTTATAATGGTTACAAATAA
AGCAATAGCATCACAAATTTCACAAATAAAGCATTTTTTTCACTGCATTCTAGTTGTGGTTTGTCCAAAC
TCATCAATGTATCTTATCATGTCTGGCTCTAGCTATCCCGCCCCTAACTCCGCCCATCCCGCCCCTAACT
CCGCCCAGTTCCGCCCATTCTCCGCCCCATGGCTGACTAATTTTTTTTATTTATGCAGAGGCCGAGGCCG
CCTCGGCCTCTGAGCTATTCCAGAAGTAGTGAGGAGGCTTTTTTGGAGGCCTAGGGACGTACCCAATTCG
CCCTATAGTGAGTCGTATTACGCGCGCTCACTGGCCGTCGTTTTACAACGTCGTGACTGGGAAAACCCTG
GCGTTACCCAACTTAATCGCCTTGCAGCACATCCCCCTTTCGCCAGCTGGCGTAATAGCGAAGAGGCCCG
CACCGATCGCCCTTCCCAACAGTTGCGCAGCCTGAATGGCGAATGGG
[124 nt withheld, positions 10128-10251]
C
[91 nt withheld, positions 10253-10343]
A
[49 nt withheld, positions 10345-10393]
CCTTTGACGTTGGAGTCCACGTTCTTT
[37 nt withheld, positions 10421-10457]
ACCCTATCTCGGTCTATTCTTTTGATTTATAAGGGATTTTGCCGATTTCGGCCTATTGGTTAAAAAATGA
GCTGATTTAACAAAAATTTAACGCGAATTTTAACAAAATATTAACGCTTACAATTT
Features (pLannotate 1.2.2; 32 found; start..end, strand, type, name):
     26..130     +  promoter       AmpR promoter: bla
    131..991     +  CDS            AmpR: β-lactamase; bla; confers resistance to ampicillin, carbenicillin, and related antibiotics
   1162..1750    +  rep_origin     ori: high-copy-number ColE1/pMB1/pBR322/pUC origin of replication
   1933..2025    +  CDS            lacI (fragment): lac repressor; lacI; The lac repressor binds to the lac operator to inhibit transcription in E. coli. This inhibition can be relieved by adding lactose or isopropyl-β-D-thiogalactopyranoside (IPTG).
   2038..2059    +  protein_bind   CAP binding site: CAP binding activates transcription in the presence of cAMP. E. coli catabolite activator protein
   2074..2104    +  promoter       lac promoter: promoter for the E. coli lac operon
   2112..2128    +  protein_bind   lac operator: The lac repressor binds to the lac operator to inhibit transcription in E. coli. This inhibition can be relieved by adding lactose or isopropyl-β-D-thiogalactopyranoside (IPTG). lac repressor encoded by lacI
   2173..2191    +  promoter       T3 promoter: promoter for bacteriophage T3 RNA polymerase
   2219..2445    +  promoter       RSV promoter: Rous sarcoma virus enhancer/promoter
   2446..2626    +  LTR            5' LTR (truncated): truncated 5' long terminal repeat (LTR) from HIV-1
   2673..2798    +  misc_feature   HIV-1 Ψ: packaging signal of human immunodeficiency virus type 1
   2782..3145    +  CDS            HIV-1 gag (fragment): gag protein from human immunodeficiency virus 1; gag
   3291..3524    +  misc_feature   RRE: The Rev response element (RRE) of HIV-1 allows for Rev-dependent mRNA export from the nucleus to the cytoplasm.
   3901..4001    +  CDS            Rev (fragment): human immunodeficiency virus 1 (HIV-1) Rev protein; rev; enhances nuclear export of unspliced and incompletely spliced viral mRNAs
   4020..4136    +  misc_feature   cPPT/CTS: central polypurine tract and central termination sequence of HIV-1
   4170..4190    +  protein_bind   attB4: mutant version of attB; core recombination site for the Gateway® BP reaction BP Clonase™
   4190..5401    +  promoter       UbC promoter: human ubiquitin C promoter
   5405..5423    -  protein_bind   attB5 (fragment): mutant version of attB; core recombination site for the Gateway® BP reaction BP Clonase™
   5438..6208    +  CDS            miniTurbo: N-terminally truncated mutant of the E. coli biotin ligase BioID engineered for improved catalytic efficiency (Branon et al., 2018)
   6257..6281    +  protein_bind   attB1: mutant version of attB; recombination site for the Gateway® BP reaction BP Clonase™
   6287..7402    +  CDS            STK17B: ST17B_HUMAN - Also known as DRAK2. Experimental evidence at protein level: Swiss-Prot protein existence level 1. Phosphorylates myosin light chains (By similarity). Acts as a positive regulator of apoptosis. From Homo sapiens (Human).
   7407..7431    -  protein_bind   attB2: mutant version of attB; recombination site for the Gateway® BP reaction BP Clonase™
   7461..8049    +  misc_feature   WPRE: woodchuck hepatitis virus posttranscriptional regulatory element
   8063..8562    +  promoter       PGK promoter: mouse phosphoglycerate kinase 1 promoter
   8583..9182    +  CDS            PuroR: puromycin N-acetyltransferase; pac from Streptomyces alboniger; confers resistance to puromycin
   9250..9387    +  CDS            nef (fragment): NEF_HV1LA - Experimental evidence at protein level: Swiss-Prot protein existence level 1. Extracellular Nef protein targets CD4(+) T-lymphocytes for apoptosis by interacting with CXCR4 surface receptors. From Human immunodeficiency virus type 1 group M subtype B (isolate Lai) (HIV-1).
   9373..9553    +  LTR            5' LTR (truncated): truncated 5' long terminal repeat (LTR) from HIV-1
   9625..9746    +  polyA_signal   SV40 poly(A) signal: SV40 polyadenylation signal
   9786..9921    +  rep_origin     SV40 ori: SV40 origin of replication
   9942..9960    -  promoter       T7 promoter: promoter for bacteriophage T7 RNA polymerase
   9968..10123   +  CDS            lacZα (fragment): LacZα fragment of β-galactosidase; lacZ fragment
  10128..10556   +  rep_origin     f1 ori (sequence partly withheld): f1 bacteriophage origin of replication; arrow indicates direction of (+) strand synthesis
