[The description below was written by a language model from this plasmid's Addgene catalogue record and pLannotate feature annotations shown in this document.]
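Description:
p663-UBC-miniTurbo-V5-STK17B_IDG-K is a lentiviral mammalian expression plasmid built on the pDest663 backbone by multisite Gateway recombination. It carries human STK17B (also known as DRAK2), a kinase, fused at its N terminus to miniTurbo-V5. In bacteria it is maintained through a ColE1/pUC-type origin and selected with ampicillin via the β-lactamase gene. The catalogue lists it as low copy even though the annotated origin is of the high-copy type. An f1 origin and residual lac, T3 and T7 elements from the cloning backbone are also present.

The transfer cassette has an RSV promoter joined to a truncated HIV-1 5' LTR, followed by the Ψ packaging signal with a gag fragment, the RRE for Rev-dependent export of the genomic RNA, and the cPPT/CTS. A second truncated LTR lies downstream, followed by an SV40 polyadenylation signal and SV40 origin. Between the LTRs, attB4, attB5, attB1 and attB2 scars mark the junctions of the three Gateway fragments: the human ubiquitin C promoter, the miniTurbo biotin ligase, and the STK17B coding sequence. The V5 epitope is not annotated separately in the feature table, but the catalogue places it between miniTurbo and the kinase. A WPRE follows the fusion to enhance transcript expression, and a mouse PGK promoter drives puromycin N-acetyltransferase for selection of transduced cells.

The construct was generated within the Illuminating the Druggable Genome program as a resource for understudied kinases. It is intended for proximity-dependent biotinylation proteomics, in which miniTurbo biotinylates proteins near STK17B so they can be captured and identified to build protein-proximity networks.
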