Addgene plasmid #189878: p663-UBC-miniTurbo-V5-STK17B_IDG-K
Purpose: Gateway destination clone of STK17B (human) tagged with N-terminal miniTurbo-V5 for generating protein-proximity networks using proximity-dependent biotinylation proteomics
Depositing lab: Ben Major. Depositing organization: Washington University in Saint Louis.
Backbone
  Vector backbone: pDest663
  Backbone manufacturer: PEL
  Backbone size w/o insert (bp): 9019
  Vector type: Mammalian Expression, Lentiviral ; Gateway Destination
  Selectable markers: Puromycin
Growth in bacteria
  Bacterial resistance: Ampicillin, 100 μg/mL
  Growth temperature: 30°C
  Growth strain: DH10B
  Copy number: Low Copy
Gene/Insert
  Gene/Insert name: STK17B (alt names: miniTurbo-V5-STK17B; miniTurbo-V5)
  Species: H. sapiens (human)
  Entrez Gene: STK17B (a.k.a. DRAK2)
  Promoter: Ubiquitin
  Tag / fusion protein: miniTurbo-V5 (N terminal on insert)
  Cloning method: Gateway Cloning
  Sequencing primers: 5′ TGAAGCTCCGGTTTTGAACT; 3′ AATAGACCCGTGAAGCTGATC
Terms and licenses: Academic/Nonprofit Terms; Industry Terms: Not Available to Industry
Depositor comments: These plasmids were generated as part of the Illuminating the Druggable Genome (IDG) program sponsored by the NIH Common Fund. The goal of this program is to identify, gather, and distribute information and resources for proteins that currently are not well-studied yet belong to commonly drug-targeted protein families: protein kinases, non-olfactory G-protein coupled receptors (GPCRs), and ion channels. The IDG program is designed to develop fundamental research tools for understudied proteins, elucidate their function, and disseminate the IDG-related resources and data to the greater scientific community. These lentiviral gateway destination plasmids were generated, as part of the Kinase-Data and Resource Generating Center (DRGC), using the single fragment or multisite gateway cloning technology. They were used for generating proteomics-based protein-interaction and protein-proximity networks that can be accessed through the kinase-DRGC website https://darkkinome.org/. Each plasmid has either an N- or C-terminal fusion protein (Flag/ V5/V5-miniTurbo/V5-TurboID/miniTurbo-V5/TurboID-V5) tagged understudied kinase driven under either a CMV or Ubiquitin (UBC) promoter. All inserts in the pENTR plasmids used to generate the deposited destination plasmids were end-sequenced and insert size validated prior to multi-site gateway cloning. The combined insert size of the single fragment or three fragment destination plasmids were confirmed by restriction digestion (BsrGI, and EcoRV for pDest667; BsrGI, EcoRV, and BstZ17I for pDest663; and BsrGI for pHAGE) and all plasmids were partially sequenced to ensure in-frame ORFs and fusion tags.
How to cite: p663-UBC-miniTurbo-V5-STK17B_IDG-K was a gift from Ben Major (Addgene plasmid # 189878 ; http://n2t.net/addgene:189878 ; RRID:Addgene_189878)
